>Addgene plasmid #143963 | TFORF1611 | addgene full sequence | sequence record 404620 | Addgene NGS Result
TTAATGTAGTCTTATGCAATACTCTTGTAGTCTTGCAACATGGTAACGATGAGTTAGCAACATGCCTTAC
AAGGAGAGAAAAAGCACCGTGCATGCCGATTGGTGGAAGTAAGGTGGTACGATCGTGCCTTATTAGGAAG
GCAACAGACGGGTCTGACATGGATTGGACGAACCACTGAATTGCCGCATTGCAGAGATATTGTATTTAAG
TGCCTAGCTCGATACATAAACGGGTCTCTCTGGTTAGACCAGATCTGAGCCTGGGAGCTCTCTGGCTAAC
TAGGGAACCCACTGCTTAAGCCTCAATAAAGCTTGCCTTGAGTGCTTCAAGTAGTGTGTGCCCGTCTGTT
GTGTGACTCTGGTAACTAGAGATCCCTCAGACCCTTTTAGTCAGTGTGGAAAATCTCTAGCAGTGGCGCC
CGAACAGGGACTTGAAAGCGAAAGGGAAACCAGAGGAGCTCTCTCGACGCAGGACTCGGCTTGCTGAAGC
GCGCACGGCAAGAGGCGAGGGGCGGCGACTGGTGAGTACGCCAAAAATTTTGACTAGCGGAGGCTAGAAG
GAGAGAGATGGGTGCGAGAGCGTCAGTATTAAGCGGGGGAGAATTAGATCGCGATGGGAAAAAATTCGGT
TAAGGCCAGGGGGAAAGAAAAAATATAAATTAAAACATATAGTATGGGCAAGCAGGGAGCTAGAACGATT
CGCAGTTAATCCTGGCCTGTTAGAAACATCAGAAGGCTGTAGACAAATACTGGGACAGCTACAACCATCC
CTTCAGACAGGATCAGAAGAACTTAGATCATTATATAATACAGTAGCAACCCTCTATTGTGTGCATCAAA
GGATAGAGATAAAAGACACCAAGGAAGCTTTAGACAAGATAGAGGAAGAGCAAAACAAAAGTAAGACCAC
CGCACAGCAAGCGGCCGCTGATCTTCAGACCTGGAGGAGGAGATATGAGGGACAATTGGAGAAGTGAATT
ATATAAATATAAAGTAGTAAAAATTGAACCATTAGGAGTAGCACCCACCAAGGCAAAGAGAAGAGTGGTG
CAGAGAGAAAAAAGAGCAGTGGGAATAGGAGCTTTGTTCCTTGGGTTCTTGGGAGCAGCAGGAAGCACTA
TGGGCGCAGCGTCAATGACGCTGACGGTACAGGCCAGACAATTATTGTCTGGTATAGTGCAGCAGCAGAA
CAATTTGCTGAGGGCTATTGAGGCGCAACAGCATCTGTTGCAACTCACAGTCTGGGGCATCAAGCAGCTC
CAGGCAAGAATCCTGGCTGTGGAAAGATACCTAAAGGATCAACAGCTCCTGGGGATTTGGGGTTGCTCTG
GAAAACTCATTTGCACCACTGCTGTGCCTTGGAATGCTAGTTGGAGTAATAAATCTCTGGAACAGATTTG
GAATCACACGACCTGGATGGAGTGGGACAGAGAAATTAACAATTACACAAGCTTAATACACTCCTTAATT
GAAGAATCGCAAAACCAGCAAGAAAAGAATGAACAAGAATTATTGGAATTAGATAAATGGGCAAGTTTGT
GGAATTGGTTTAACATAACAAATTGGCTGTGGTATATAAAATTATTCATAATGATAGTAGGAGGCTTGGT
AGGTTTAAGAATAGTTTTTGCTGTACTTTCTATAGTGAATAGAGTTAGGCAGGGATATTCACCATTATCG
TTTCAGACCCACCTCCCAACCCCGAGGGGACCCATGCATTGCATCTCAATTAGTCAGCAACCAGGTGTGG
AAAGTCCCCAGGCTCCCCAGCAGGCAGAAGTATGCAAAGCATGCGTCTCAATTAGTCAGCAACCATAGTC
CCGCCCCTAACTCCGCCCATCCCGCCCCTAACTCCGCCCAGTTCCGCCCATTCTCCGCCCCATGGCTGAC
TAATTTTTTTTATTTATGCAGAGGCCGAGGCCGCCTCGGCCTCTGAGCTATTCCAGAAGTAGTGAGGAGG
CTTTTTTGGAGGCCTAGGCTTTTGCAAAAAGCTTTCTAGAGGTACCACCGGAGCTTACCATGACCGAGTA
CAAGCCCACGGTGCGCCTCGCCACCCGCGACGACGTCCCCAGGGCCGTACGCACCCTCGCCGCCGCGTTC
GCCGACTACCCCGCCACGCGCCACACCGTCGATCCGGACCGCCACATCGAGCGGGTCACCGAGCTGCAAG
AACTCTTCCTCACGCGCGTCGGGCTCGACATCGGCAAGGTGTGGGTCGCGGACGACGGCGCCGCCGTGGC
GGTCTGGACCACGCCGGAGAGCGTCGAAGCGGGGGCGGTGTTCGCCGAGATCGGCCCGCGCATGGCCGAG
TTGAGCGGTTCCCGGCTGGCCGCGCAGCAACAGATGGAAGGCCTCCTGGCGCCGCACCGGCCCAAGGAGC
CCGCGTGGTTCCTGGCCACCGTCGGCGTCTCGCCCGACCACCAGGGCAAGGGTCTGGGCAGCGCCGTCGT
GCTCCCCGGAGTGGAGGCGGCCGAGCGCGCCGGGGTGCCCGCCTTCCTGGAGACCTCCGCGCCCCGCAAC
CTCCCCTTCTACGAGCGGCTCGGCTTCACCGTCACCGCCGACGTCGAGGTGCCCGAAGGACCGCGCACCT
GGTGCATGACCCGCAAGCCCGGTGCCAGTTAACGAATTCTAGATCTTGAGACAAATGGCAGTATTCATCC
ACAATTTTAAAAGAAAAGGGGGGATTGGGGGGTACAGTGCAGGGGAAAGAATAGTAGACATAATAGCAAC
AGACATACAAACTAAAGAATTACAAAAACAAATTACAAAAATTCAAAATTTTCGGGTTTATTACAGGGAC
AGCAGAGATCCACTTTGGCGCCGGCTCGAGGCCTGCAGGTGCAAAGATGGATAAAGTTTTAAACAGAGAG
GAATCTTTGCAGCTAATGGACCTTCTAGGTCTTGAAAGGAGTGGGAATTGGCTCCGGTGCCCGTCAGTGG
GCAGAGCGCACATCGCCCACAGTCCCCGAGAAGTTGGGGGGAGGGGTCGGCAATTGAACCGGTGCCTAGA
GAAGGTGGCGCGGGGTAAACTGGGAAAGTGATGTCGTGTACTGGCTCCGCCTTTTTCCCGAGGGTGGGGG
AGAACCGTATATAAGTGCAGTAGTCGCCGTGAACGTTCTTTTTCGCAACGGGTTTGCCGCCAGAACACAG
GTAAGTGCCGTGTGTGGTTCCCGCGGGCCTGGCCTCTTTACGGGTTATGGCCCTTGCGTGCCTTGAATTA
CTTCCACCTGGCTGCAGTACGTGATTCTTGATCCCGAGCTTCGGGTTGGAAGTGGGTGGGAGAGTTCGAG
GCCTTGCGCTTAAGGAGCCCCTTCGCCTCGTGCTTGAGTTGAGGCCTGGCCTGGGCGCTGGGGCCGCCGC
GTGCGAATCTGGTGGCACCTTCGCGCCTGTCTCGCTGCTTTCGATAAGTCTCTAGCCATTTAAAATTTTT
GATGACCTGCTGCGACGCTTTTTTTCTGGCAAGATAGTCTTGTAAATGCGGGCCAAGATCTGCACACTGG
TATTTCGGTTTTTGGGGCCGCGGGCGGCGACGGGGCCCGTGCGTCCCAGCGCACATGTTCGGCGAGGCGG
GGCCTGCGAGCGCGGCCACCGAGAATCGGACGGGGGTAGTCTCAAGCTGGCCGGCCTGCTCTGGTGCCTG
GCCTCGCGCCGCCGTGTATCGCCCCGCCCTGGGCGGCAAGGCTGGCCCGGTCGGCACCAGTTGCGTGAGC
GGAAAGATGGCCGCTTCCCGGCCCTGCTGCAGGGAGCTCAAAATGGAGGACGCGGCGCTCGGGAGAGCGG
GCGGGTGAGTCACCCACACAAAGGAAAAGGGCCTTTCCGTCCTCAGCCGTCGCTTCATGTGACTCCACGG
AGTACCGGGCGCCGTCCAGGCACCTCGATTAGTTCTCGAGCTTTTGGAGTACGTCGTCTTTAGGTTGGGG
GGAGGGGTTTTATGCGATGGAGTTTCCCCACACTGAGTGGGTGGAGACTGAAGTTAGGCCAGCTTGGCAC
TTGATGTAATTCTCCTTGGAATTTGCCCTTTTTGAGTTTGGATCTTGGTTCATTCTCAAGCCTCAGACAG
TGGTTCAAAGTTTTTTTCTTCCATTTCAGGTGTCGTGAGGCTAGCACCGCCACCATGTCGCGCTCCTTCT
ATGTCGACTCGCTCATCATCAAGGACACCTCACGGCCTGCGCCCTCGCTGCCTGAACCGCACCCCGGGCC
GGATTTCTTCATCCCGCTTGGCATGCCGCCCCCATTGGTGATGTCCGTGTCCGGCCCCGGCTGCCCGTCC
CGCAAGAGCGGCGCGTTCTGCGTGTGCCCTCTCTGCGTCACTTCGCACCTGCACTCCTCTCGGGGGTCTG
TGGGCGCCGGCAGCGGGGGCGCAGGGGCCGGGGTTACCGGGGCCGGAGGCAGTGGGGTGGCAGGGGCCGC
AGGGGCACTGCCTCTGCTTAAGGGCCAGTTCTCTTCGGCTCCTGGGGACGCGCAGTTTTGCCCGCGGGTG
AACCATGCGCATCATCACCACCACCCGCCGCAGCACCACCATCACCATCATCAGCCCCAGCAGCCTGGCT
CGGCCGCGGCGGCGGCAGCAGCAGCAGCGGCGGCGGCGGCCGCGGCGGCCTTGGGGCACCCGCAGCACCA
CGCACCTGTCTGCACCGCCACCACCTACAACGTGGCGGACCCGCGGAGATTCCACTGCCTCACCATGGGA
GGCTCTGACGCCAGCCAGGTACCCAATGGCAAGAGGATGAGGACGGCGTTCACTAGCACGCAACTCCTGG
AGCTGGAGAGAGAATTCTCTTCCAACATGTACCTGTCTCGACTCCGGAGGATTGAAATCGCCACTTACCT
GAACCTGTCGGAGAAGCAGGTGAAAATCTGGTTTCAGAACCGCCGAGTGAAGCACAAGAAGGAGGGGAAG
GGCACGCAGAGGAACAGTCACGCGGGCTGCAAGTGCGTCGGGAGCCAGGTGCACTACGCGCGCTCCGAGG
ATGAGGACTCCCTGTCGCCGGCCTCAGCCAACGATGACAAGGAGATTTCCCCCTTATAGTAATGAACTAG
TCCGTAACTTGAAAGTATTTCGATTTCTTGGCTTTATATATCTTGTGGAAAGGACGATTGATGTCCGAAG
TAACTCTAAAGACGCGTTAAGTCGACAATCAACCTCTGGATTACAAAATTTGTGAAAGATTGACTGGTAT
TCTTAACTATGTTGCTCCTTTTACGCTATGTGGATACGCTGCTTTAATGCCTTTGTATCATGCTATTGCT
TCCCGTATGGCTTTCATTTTCTCCTCCTTGTATAAATCCTGGTTGCTGTCTCTTTATGAGGAGTTGTGGC
CCGTTGTCAGGCAACGTGGCGTGGTGTGCACTGTGTTTGCTGACGCAACCCCCACTGGTTGGGGCATTGC
CACCACCTGTCAGCTCCTTTCCGGGACTTTCGCTTTCCCCCTCCCTATTGCCACGGCGGAACTCATCGCC
GCCTGCCTTGCCCGCTGCTGGACAGGGGCTCGGCTGTTGGGCACTGACAATTCCGTGGTGTTGTCGGGGA
AATCATCGTCCTTTCCTTGGCTGCTCGCCTGTGTTGCCACCTGGATTCTGCGCGGGACGTCCTTCTGCTA
CGTCCCTTCGGCCCTCAATCCAGCGGACCTTCCTTCCCGCGGCCTGCTGCCGGCTCTGCGGCCTCTTCCG
CGTCTTCGCCTTCGCCCTCAGACGAGTCGGATCTCCCTTTGGGCCGCCTCCCCGCGTCGACTTTAAGACC
AATGACTTACAAGGCAGCTGTAGATCTTAGCCACTTTTTAAAAGAAAAGGGGGGACTGGAAGGGCTAATT
CACTCCCAACGAAGACAAGATCTGCTTTTTGCTTGTACTGGGTCTCTCTGGTTAGACCAGATCTGAGCCT
GGGAGCTCTCTGGCTAACTAGGGAACCCACTGCTTAAGCCTCAATAAAGCTTGCCTTGAGTGCTTCAAGT
AGTGTGTGCCCGTCTGTTGTGTGACTCTGGTAACTAGAGATCCCTCAGACCCTTTTAGTCAGTGTGGAAA
ATCTCTAGCAGTACGTATAGTAGTTCATGTCATCTTATTATTCAGTATTTATAACTTGCAAAGAAATGAA
TATCAGAGAGTGAGAGGAACTTGTTTATTGCAGCTTATAATGGTTACAAATAAAGCAATAGCATCACAAA
TTTCACAAATAAAGCATTTTTTTCACTGCATTCTAGTTGTGGTTTGTCCAAACTCATCAATGTATCTTAT
CATGTCTGGCTCTAGCTATCCCGCCCCTAACTCCGCCCATCCCGCCCCTAACTCCGCCCAGTTCCGCCCA
TTCTCCGCCCCATGGCTGACTAATTTTTTTTATTTATGCAGAGGCCGAGGCCGCCTCGGCCTCTGAGCTA
TTCCAGAAGTAGTGAGGAGGCTTTTTTGGAGGCCTAGGGACGTACCCAATTCGCCCTATAGTGAGTCGTA
TTACGCGCGCTCACTGGCCGTCGTTTTACAACGTCGTGACTGGGAAAACCCTGGCGTTACCCAACTTAAT
CGCCTTGCAGCACATCCCCCTTTCGCCAGCTGGCGTAATAGCGAAGAGGCCCGCACCGATCGCCCTTCCC
AACAGTTGCGCAGCCTGAATGGCGAATGGG
[124 nt withheld, positions 6611-6734]
C
[91 nt withheld, positions 6736-6826]
A
[49 nt withheld, positions 6828-6876]
CCTTTGACGTTGGAGTCCACGTTCTTT
[37 nt withheld, positions 6904-6940]
ACCCTATCTCGGTCTATTCTTTTGATTTATAAGGGATTTTGCCGATTTCGGCCTATTGGTTAAAAAATGA
GCTGATTTAACAAAAATTTAACGCGAATTTTAACAAAATATTAACGCTTACAATTTAGGTGGCACTTTTC
GGGGAAATGTGCGCGGAACCCCTATTTGTTTATTTTTCTAAATACATTCAAATATGTATCCGCTCATGAG
ACAATAACCCTGATAAATGCTTCAATAATATTGAAAAAGGAAGAGTATGAGTATTCAACATTTCCGTGTC
GCCCTTATTCCCTTTTTTGCGGCATTTTGCCTTCCTGTTTTTGCTCACCCAGAAACGCTGGTGAAAGTAA
AAGATGCTGAAGATCAGTTGGGTGCACGAGTGGGTTACATCGAACTGGATCTCAACAGCGGTAAGATCCT
TGAGAGTTTTCGCCCCGAAGAACGTTTTCCAATGATGAGCACTTTTAAAGTTCTGCTATGTGGCGCGGTA
TTATCCCGTATTGACGCCGGGCAAGAGCAACTCGGTCGCCGCATACACTATTCTCAGAATGACTTGGTTG
AGTACTCACCAGTCACAGAAAAGCATCTTACGGATGGCATGACAGTAAGAGAATTATGCAGTGCTGCCAT
AACCATGAGTGATAACACTGCGGCCAACTTACTTCTGACAACGATCGGAGGACCGAAGGAGCTAACCGCT
TTTTTGCACAACATGGGGGATCATGTAACTCGCCTTGATCGTTGGGAACCGGAGCTGAATGAAGCCATAC
CAAACGACGAGCGTGACACCACGATGCCTGTAGCAATGGCAACAACGTTGCGCAAACTATTAACTGGCGA
ACTACTTACTCTAGCTTCCCGGCAACAATTAATAGACTGGATGGAGGCGGATAAAGTTGCAGGACCACTT
CTGCGCTCGGCCCTTCCGGCTGGCTGGTTTATTGCTGATAAATCTGGAGCCGGTGAGCGTGGGTCTCGCG
GTATCATTGCAGCACTGGGGCCAGATGGTAAGCCCTCCCGTATCGTAGTTATCTACACGACGGGGAGTCA
GGCAACTATGGATGAACGAAATAGACAGATCGCTGAGATAGGTGCCTCACTGATTAAGCATTGGTAACTG
TCAGACCAAGTTTACTCATATATACTTTAGATTGATTTAAAACTTCATTTTTAATTTAAAAGGATCTAGG
TGAAGATCCTTTTTGATAATCTCATGACCAAAATCCCTTAACGTGAGTTTTCGTTCCACTGAGCGTCAGA
CCCCGTAGAAAAGATCAAAGGATCTTCTTGAGATCCTTTTTTTCTGCGCGTAATCTGCTGCTTGCAAACA
AAAAAACCACCGCTACCAGCGGTGGTTTGTTTGCCGGATCAAGAGCTACCAACTCTTTTTCCGAAGGTAA
CTGGCTTCAGCAGAGCGCAGATACCAAATACTGTTCTTCTAGTGTAGCCGTAGTTAGGCCACCACTTCAA
GAACTCTGTAGCACCGCCTACATACCTCGCTCTGCTAATCCTGTTACCAGTGGCTGCTGCCAGTGGCGAT
AAGTCGTGTCTTACCGGGTTGGACTCAAGACGATAGTTACCGGATAAGGCGCAGCGGTCGGGCTGAACGG
GGGGTTCGTGCACACAGCCCAGCTTGGAGCGAACGACCTACACCGAACTGAGATACCTACAGCGTGAGCT
ATGAGAAAGCGCCACGCTTCCCGAAGGGAGAAAGGCGGACAGGTATCCGGTAAGCGGCAGGGTCGGAACA
GGAGAGCGCACGAGGGAGCTTCCAGGGGGAAACGCCTGGTATCTTTATAGTCCTGTCGGGTTTCGCCACC
TCTGACTTGAGCGTCGATTTTTGTGATGCTCGTCAGGGGGGCGGAGCCTATGGAAAAACGCCAGCAACGC
GGCCTTTTTACGGTTCCTGGCCTTTTGCTGGCCTTTTGCTCACATGTTCTTTCCTGCGTTATCCCCTGAT
TCTGTGGATAACCGTATTACCGCCTTTGAGTGAGCTGATACCGCTCGCCGCAGCCGAACGACCGAGCGCA
GCGAGTCAGTGAGCGAGGAAGCGGAAGAGCGCCCAATACGCAAACCGCCTCTCCCCGCGCGTTGGCCGAT
TCATTAATGCAGCTGGCACGACAGGTTTCCCGACTGGAAAGCGGGCAGTGAGCGCAACGCAATTAATGTG
AGTTAGCTCACTCATTAGGCACCCCAGGCTTTACACTTTATGCTTCCGGCTCGTATGTTGTGTGGAATTG
TGAGCGGATAACAATTTCACACAGGAAACAGCTATGACCATGATTACGCCAAGCGCGCAATTAACCCTCA
CTAAAGGGAACAAAAGCTGGAGCTGCAAGC
Features (pLannotate 1.2.2; 31 found; start..end, strand, type, name):
      5..231     +  promoter       RSV promoter: Rous sarcoma virus enhancer/promoter
    232..412     +  LTR            5' LTR (truncated): truncated 5' long terminal repeat (LTR) from HIV-1
    459..584     +  misc_feature   HIV-1 Ψ: packaging signal of human immunodeficiency virus type 1
    568..931     +  CDS            HIV-1 gag (fragment): gag protein from human immunodeficiency virus 1; gag
   1077..1310    +  misc_feature   RRE: The Rev response element (RRE) of HIV-1 allows for Rev-dependent mRNA export from the nucleus to the cytoplasm.
   1687..1713    +  CDS            Rev (fragment): human immunodeficiency virus 1 (HIV-1) Rev protein; rev; enhances nuclear export of unspliced and incompletely spliced viral mRNAs
   1720..1743    +  promoter       SV40 promoter (fragment): SV40 early promoter
   1744..1815    +  promoter       SV40 promoter (fragment): SV40 enhancer and early promoter
   1839..1974    +  rep_origin     SV40 ori: SV40 origin of replication
   2020..2616    +  CDS            PuroR (fragment): puromycin N-acetyltransferase; pac from Streptomyces; confers resistance to puromycin
   2665..2782    +  misc_feature   cPPT/CTS: central polypurine tract and central termination sequence of HIV-1
   2847..2913    +  CDS            small t antigen (fragment): SV40 (simian virus 40) small t antigen
   2920..4098    +  promoter       EF-1α promoter: strong constitutive promoter for human elongation factor EF-1α
   4115..5026    +  CDS            GSX2: GSX2_HUMAN - Also known as GSH2. Experimental evidence at protein level: Swiss-Prot protein existence level 1. Transcription factor that binds 5'-CNAATTAG-3' DNA sequence and regulates the expression of numerous genes including genes important for brain development (PubMed:31412107). During telencephalic development, causes ventralization of pallial progenitors and, depending on the developmental stage, specifies different neuronal fates. At early stages, necessary and sufficient to correctly specify the ventral lateral ganglionic eminence (LGE) and its major derivatives, the striatal projecti
   5042..5095    +  promoter       U6 promoter (fragment): RNA polymerase III promoter for human U6 snRNA
   5137..5725    +  misc_feature   WPRE: woodchuck hepatitis virus posttranscriptional regulatory element
   5776..5795    +  misc_feature   cPPT/CTS (fragment): central polypurine tract and central termination sequence of HIV-1
   5797..6030    +  LTR            3' LTR (ΔU3): self-inactivating 3' long terminal repeat (LTR) from HIV-1
   6108..6229    +  polyA_signal   SV40 poly(A) signal: SV40 polyadenylation signal
   6269..6404    +  rep_origin     SV40 ori: SV40 origin of replication
   6425..6443    -  promoter       T7 promoter: promoter for bacteriophage T7 RNA polymerase
   6451..6606    +  CDS            lacZα (fragment): LacZα fragment of β-galactosidase; lacZ fragment
   6611..7039    +  rep_origin     f1 ori (sequence partly withheld): f1 bacteriophage origin of replication; arrow indicates direction of (+) strand synthesis
   7092..7196    +  promoter       AmpR promoter: bla
   7197..8057    +  CDS            AmpR: β-lactamase; bla; confers resistance to ampicillin, carbenicillin, and related antibiotics
   8228..8816    +  rep_origin     ori: high-copy-number ColE1/pMB1/pBR322/pUC origin of replication
   8999..9091    +  CDS            lacI (fragment): lac repressor; lacI; The lac repressor binds to the lac operator to inhibit transcription in E. coli. This inhibition can be relieved by adding lactose or isopropyl-β-D-thiogalactopyranoside (IPTG).
   9104..9125    +  protein_bind   CAP binding site: CAP binding activates transcription in the presence of cAMP. E. coli catabolite activator protein
   9140..9170    +  promoter       lac promoter: promoter for the E. coli lac operon
   9178..9194    +  protein_bind   lac operator: The lac repressor binds to the lac operator to inhibit transcription in E. coli. This inhibition can be relieved by adding lactose or isopropyl-β-D-thiogalactopyranoside (IPTG). lac repressor encoded by lacI
   9239..9257    +  promoter       T3 promoter: promoter for bacteriophage T3 RNA polymerase
