[The description below was written by a language model from this plasmid's Addgene catalogue record and pLannotate feature annotations shown in this document.]
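Description:
TFORF1611 is a lentiviral mammalian expression plasmid built on the pLX_TRC317 backbone and carrying the human homeobox transcription factor GSX2 (also known as GSH2). It belongs to a barcoded transcription factor ORF collection in which each clone carries a unique 24-bp barcode, so that the overexpressed factor can be identified in pooled screens. The feature table does not annotate the barcode as a separate element. In bacteria the plasmid replicates from a high-copy ColE1/pUC-type origin and is selected with ampicillin through the β-lactamase gene. An f1 origin and remnants of lac/lacZα and T7/T3 promoter sequences are also present in the backbone. The depositor warns that recombination can occur, as is common for LTR-containing plasmids.

The viral portion has a third-generation, self-inactivating layout. An RSV promoter drives a truncated HIV-1 5' LTR, followed by the Ψ packaging signal with a gag fragment, the Rev response element for Rev-dependent nuclear export of the genomic RNA, a cPPT/CTS, and a ΔU3 3' LTR that is followed by an SV40 polyadenylation signal. Two expression units sit between the LTRs. An SV40 early promoter drives puromycin N-acetyltransferase, which allows selection of transduced cells. The EF-1α promoter drives the GSX2 coding sequence constitutively, and a downstream WPRE enhances transcript stability and expression. A short U6 promoter fragment annotated between the ORF and the WPRE appears to be a partial match rather than a functional Pol III cassette. The construct is intended for packaging into lentivirus to overexpress GSX2 stably in mammalian cells, for example in directed differentiation or pooled transcription factor screening experiments.
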