Addgene plasmid #143963: TFORF1611
Purpose: Lentiviral vector for overexpressing transcription factor ORFs with unique 24-bp barcodes. Barcodes facilitate identification of transcription factors in pooled screens.
Depositing lab: Feng Zhang. Depositing organization: Broad Institute. Publication: A transcription factor atlas of directed differentiation. Joung J, Ma S, Tay T, Geiger-Schuller KR, Kirchgatterer PC, Verdine VK, Guo B, Arias-Garcia MA, Allen WE, Singh A, Kuksenko O, Abudayyeh OO, Gootenberg JS, Fu Z, Macrae RK, Buenrostro JD, Regev A, Zhang F. Cell. 2023 Jan 5;186(1):209-229.e26. doi: 10.1016/j.cell.2022.11.026. PubMed 36608654.
Backbone
  Vector backbone: pLX_TRC317
  Backbone manufacturer: Broad Institute Genetic Perturbation Platform
  Backbone size w/o insert (bp): 8264
  Vector type: Mammalian Expression, Lentiviral
  Selectable markers: Puromycin
Growth in bacteria
  Bacterial resistance: Ampicillin, 100 μg/mL
  Growth temperature: 37°C
  Growth strain: NEB Stable
  Copy number: High Copy
Gene/Insert
  Gene/Insert name: GSX2
  Species: H. sapiens (human)
  Insert size (bp): 1016
  Entrez Gene: GSX2 (a.k.a. GSH2)
  Promoter: EF1a
  Cloning method: Unknown
  Sequencing primers: 5′ GGGTGGAGACTGAAGTTAGGCCAG; 3′ CACATAGCGTAAAAGGAGCAACATAG
Terms and licenses: Academic/Nonprofit Terms; Industry Terms: Not Available to Industry
Depositor comments: NM_133267,ENST00000611459,ENST00000326902 . The transcription factor ORF portion of this plasmid was synthesized by Genewiz. Please test multiple small colonies in case of plasmid recombination. To make this collection available in a timely manner, a portion of this collection was not fully sequenced by Addgene. If an Addgene verified full plasmid sequence is not available, please contact us prior to placing an order to request the full sequence.
How to cite: TFORF1611 was a gift from Feng Zhang (Addgene plasmid # 143963 ; http://n2t.net/addgene:143963 ; RRID:Addgene_143963)
