>Addgene plasmid #143963 | TFORF1611 | depositor partial sequence | sequence record 284016 | Insert
ACCGCCACCATGTCGCGCTCCTTCTATGTCGACTCGCTCATCATCAAGGACACCTCACGGCCTGCGCCCT
CGCTGCCTGAACCGCACCCCGGGCCGGATTTCTTCATCCCGCTTGGCATGCCGCCCCCATTGGTGATGTC
CGTGTCCGGCCCCGGCTGCCCGTCCCGCAAGAGCGGCGCGTTCTGCGTGTGCCCTCTCTGCGTCACTTCG
CACCTGCACTCCTCTCGGGGGTCTGTGGGCGCCGGCAGCGGGGGCGCAGGGGCCGGGGTTACCGGGGCCG
GAGGCAGTGGGGTGGCAGGGGCCGCAGGGGCACTGCCTCTGCTTAAGGGCCAGTTCTCTTCGGCTCCTGG
GGACGCGCAGTTTTGCCCGCGGGTGAACCATGCGCATCATCACCACCACCCGCCGCAGCACCACCATCAC
CATCATCAGCCCCAGCAGCCTGGCTCGGCCGCGGCGGCGGCAGCAGCAGCAGCGGCGGCGGCGGCCGCGG
CGGCCTTGGGGCACCCGCAGCACCACGCACCTGTCTGCACCGCCACCACCTACAACGTGGCGGACCCGCG
GAGATTCCACTGCCTCACCATGGGAGGCTCTGACGCCAGCCAGGTACCCAATGGCAAGAGGATGAGGACG
GCGTTCACTAGCACGCAACTCCTGGAGCTGGAGAGAGAATTCTCTTCCAACATGTACCTGTCTCGACTCC
GGAGGATTGAAATCGCCACTTACCTGAACCTGTCGGAGAAGCAGGTGAAAATCTGGTTTCAGAACCGCCG
AGTGAAGCACAAGAAGGAGGGGAAGGGCACGCAGAGGAACAGTCACGCGGGCTGCAAGTGCGTCGGGAGC
CAGGTGCACTACGCGCGCTCCGAGGATGAGGACTCCCTGTCGCCGGCCTCAGCCAACGATGACAAGGAGA
TTTCCCCCTTATAGTAATGAACTAGTCCGTAACTTGAAAGTATTTCGATTTCTTGGCTTTATATATCTTG
TGGAAAGGACGATTGATGTCCGAAGTAACTCTAAAG
