>Addgene plasmid #143963 | TFORF1611 | depositor partial sequence | sequence record 284017 | Barcode
TTGATGTCCGAAGTAACTCTAAAG
